Addgene plasmid #190864: pAAV-CAG-EGFP barcode-0-SV40 polyA
Purpose: For barcoded retrograde labeling
Depositing lab: Yuejun Chen. Depositing organization: Center for Excellence in Brain Science and Intelligence Technology, Chinese Academy of Sciences. Publication: High-throughput mapping of single-neuron projection and molecular features by retrograde barcoded labeling. Xu P, Peng J, Yuan T, Chen Z, He H, Wu Z, Li T, Li X, Wang L, Gao L, Yan J, Wei W, Li CT, Luo ZG, Chen Y. Elife. 2024 Feb 23;13:e85419. doi: 10.7554/eLife.85419. PubMed 38390967.
Backbone
  Vector backbone: pAAV-CAG-tdTomato (codon diversified)(Plasmid #59462)
  Backbone manufacturer: Addgene
  Vector type: AAV
Growth in bacteria
  Bacterial resistance: Ampicillin, 100 μg/mL
  Growth temperature: 37°C
  Growth strain: NEB Stable
  Copy number: High Copy
Gene/Insert
  Gene/Insert name: EGFP-barcode0
  Species: Other
  Insert size (bp): 718
  Mutation: WT
  Cloning method: Restriction Enzyme; 5′ cloning site Unknown (unknown if destroyed)
  Sequencing primers: 3′ BGH
Terms and licenses: Academic/Nonprofit Terms; Industry Terms: Not Available to Industry
Depositor comments: Please visit https://doi.org/10.1101/2021.05.16.444258 for bioRxiv preprint.
How to cite: pAAV-CAG-EGFP barcode-0-SV40 polyA was a gift from Yuejun Chen (Addgene plasmid # 190864 ; http://n2t.net/addgene:190864 ; RRID:Addgene_190864)
