[The description below was written by a language model from this plasmid's Addgene catalogue record and pLannotate feature annotations shown in this document.]
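Description:
pAAV-CAG-EGFP barcode-0-SV40 polyA is an adeno-associated virus transfer plasmid built on the pAAV-CAG-tdTomato (codon diversified) backbone, in which the original reporter has been replaced by an EGFP-barcode0 insert. The sequenced plasmid is about 4.8 kb and is maintained in bacteria through a high-copy ColE1/pUC-type origin with ampicillin selection from the β-lactamase gene. An f1 phage origin and a small lacZα remnant are also present as backbone carry-over. AAV2 inverted terminal repeats, both annotated as fragments, flank the expression cassette. They provide the cis signals needed for replication and packaging of the intervening DNA into AAV particles when rep, cap and helper functions are supplied in trans.

The payload is a single constitutive expression unit. A CAG-type promoter, made up of a CMV immediate-early enhancer fragment, the chicken β-actin promoter and chimeric β-actin/β-globin intron sequences, drives EGFP for strong, broad expression in mammalian cells, including neurons. The barcode is not annotated as a separate feature. The insert name and the short unannotated stretch between the end of the EGFP coding region and the polyadenylation elements suggest that it sits in the 3′ untranslated region, where it would be transcribed with the reporter mRNA, but the record does not state its exact position. Downstream, the table shows a bovine growth hormone poly(A) signal, followed by a short SV40 large T antigen fragment that probably corresponds to the SV40 poly(A) region named in the plasmid title.

The stated purpose is barcoded retrograde labeling. The associated work maps single-neuron projections together with molecular features, so this plasmid appears to be one member (barcode 0) of a set of otherwise similar vectors, with the barcode marking an injection site and EGFP marking labeled cells. The capsid used for retrograde delivery is not stated in the record.
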