Features (pLannotate 1.2.2; 15 found; start..end, strand, type, name):
    192..440     +  enhancer       CMV enhancer (fragment): human cytomegalovirus immediate early enhancer
    442..719     +  promoter       chicken β-actin promoter: No description available
    720..855     +  intron         hybrid intron (fragment): hybrid between chicken β-actin (CBA) and minute virus of mice (MMV) introns (Gray et al., 2011)
    944..1074    +  intron         chimeric intron (fragment): chimera between introns from chicken β-actin and rabbit β-globin
   1072..1134    +  CDS            HBB (fragment): HBB_LEPEU - Experimental evidence at protein level: Swiss-Prot protein existence level 1. Involved in oxygen transport from the lung to the various peripheral tissues. From Lepus europaeus (European hare).
   1146..1862    +  CDS            EGFP: EGFP is a basic (constitutively fluorescent) green fluorescent protein published in 1996, derived from Aequorea victoria. It is reported to be a rapidly-maturing weak dimer with moderate acid sensitivity.
   1925..2149    +  polyA_signal   bGH poly(A) signal: bovine growth hormone polyadenylation signal
   2175..2243    -  CDS            large T antigen (fragment): large T antigen from SV40 (simian virus 40)
   2314..2371    +  repeat_region  AAV2 ITR (fragment): inverted terminal repeat of adeno-associated virus serotype 2 inverted
   2531..3119    -  rep_origin     ori: high-copy-number ColE1/pMB1/pBR322/pUC origin of replication
   3290..4150    -  CDS            AmpR: β-lactamase; bla; confers resistance to ampicillin, carbenicillin, and related antibiotics
   4151..4255    -  promoter       AmpR promoter: bla
   4308..4736    -  rep_origin     f1 ori (sequence partly withheld): f1 bacteriophage origin of replication; arrow indicates direction of (+) strand synthesis
   4741..4       -  CDS            lacZα (fragment) (across the origin): LacZα fragment of β-galactosidase; lacZ fragment
   4805..131     -  repeat_region  AAV2 ITR (fragment) (across the origin): inverted terminal repeat of adeno-associated virus serotype 2 inverted
>Addgene plasmid #190864 | pAAV-CAG-EGFP barcode-0-SV40 polyA | addgene full sequence | sequence record 377242 | Addgene NGS Result
GCTGCGCGCTCGCTCGCTCACTGAGGCCGCCCGGGCAAAGCCCGGGCGTCGGGCGACCTTTGGTCGCCCG
GCCTCAGTGAGCGAGCGAGCGCGCAGAGAGGGAGTGGCCAACTCCATCACTAGGGGTTCCTTGTAGTTAA
TGATTAACCCGCCATGCTACTTATCTACGTAGCCATGCTCTAGGAAGAGTACCATTGACGTCAATAATGA
CGTATGTTCCCATAGTAACGCCAATAGGGACTTTCCATTGACGTCAATGGGTGGAGTATTTACGGTAAAC
TGCCCACTTGGCAGTACATCAAGTGTATCATATGCCAAGTACGCCCCCTATTGACGTCAATGACGGTAAA
TGGCCCGCCTGGCATTATGCCCAGTACATGACCTTATGGGACTTTCCTACTTGGCAGTACATCTACGTAT
TAGTCATCGCTATTACCATGGTCGAGGTGAGCCCCACGTTCTGCTTCACTCTCCCCATCTCCCCCCCCTC
CCCACCCCCAATTTTGTATTTATTTATTTTTTAATTATTTTGTGCAGCGATGGGGGCGGGGGGGGGGGGG
GGGCGCGCGCCRGGGGGGGGGGGGGGGGGGGGGGGGGGGGGSGGGGSGRGGSGGRGAGGTGCGGCGGCAG
CCAATCAGAGCGGCGCGCTCCGAAAGTTTCCTTTTATGGCGAGGCGGCGGCGGCGGCGGCCCTATAAAAA
GCGAAGCGCGCGGCGGGCGGGAGTCGCTGCGCGCTGCCTTCGCCCCGTGCCCCGCTCCGCCGCCGCCTCG
CGCCGCCCGCCCCGGCTCTGACTGACCGCGTTACTCCCACAGGTGAGCGGGCGGGACGGCCCTTCTCCTC
CGGGCTGTAATTAGCGCTTGGTTTAATGACGGCTTGTTTCTTTTCTGTGGCTGCGTGAAAGCCTTGAGGG
GCTCCGGGAGGGCCCTTTGTGCGGGGGGAGCGGCTCGGGGCTGTCCGCGGGGGGACGGCTGCCTTCGGGG
GGGACGGGGCAGGGCGGGGTTCGGCTTCTGGCGTGTGACCGGCGGCTCTAGAGCCTCTGCTAACCATGTT
CATGCCTTCTTCTTTTTCCTACAGCTCCTGGGCAACGTGCTGGTTATTGTGCTGTCTCATCATTTTGGCA
AAGAATTGGATCCGGTACCGCCACCATGGTGAGCAAGGGCGAGGAGCTGTTCACCGGGGTGGTGCCCATC
CTGGTCGAGCTGGACGGCGACGTAAACGGCCACAAGTTCAGCGTGTCCGGCGAGGGCGAGGGCGATGCCA
CCTACGGCAAGCTGACCCTGAAGTTCATCTGCACCACCGGCAAGCTGCCCGTGCCCTGGCCCACCCTCGT
GACCACCCTGACCTACGGCGTGCAGTGCTTCAGCCGCTACCCCGACCACATGAAGCAGCACGACTTCTTC
AAGTCCGCCATGCCCGAAGGCTACGTCCAGGAGCGCACCATCTTCTTCAAGGACGACGGCAACTACAAGA
CCCGCGCCGAGGTGAAGTTCGAGGGCGACACCCTGGTGAACCGCATCGAGCTGAAGGGCATCGACTTCAA
GGAGGACGGCAACATCCTGGGGCACAAGCTGGAGTACAACTACAACAGCCACAACGTCTATATCATGGCC
GACAAGCAGAAGAACGGCATCAAGGTGAACTTCAAGATCCGCCACAACATCGAGGACGGCAGCGTGCAGC
TCGCCGACCACTACCAGCAGAACACCCCCATCGGCGACGGCCCCGTGCTGCTGCCCGACAACCACTACCT
GAGCACCCAGTCCGCCCTGAGCAAAGACCCCAACGAGAAGCGCGATCACATGGTCCTGCTGGAGTTCGTG
ACCGCCGCCGGGATCACTCTCGGCATGGACGAGCTGTACAAGTGAGAATTCCTGCACCGACGCATTGGAT
CCAGGGCCCGTTTAAACCCGCTGATCAGCCTCGACTGTGCCTTCTAGTTGCCAGCCATCTGTTGTTTGCC
CCTCCCCCGTGCCTTCCTTGACCCTGGAAGGTGCCACTCCCACTGTCCTTTCCTAATAAAATGAGGAAAT
TGCATCGCATTGTCTGAGTAGGTGTCATTCTATTCTGGGGGGTGGGGTGGGGCAGGACAGCAAGGGGGAG
GATTGGGAAGACAATAGCAGGCATGCTGGGGATGCGGTGGGCTCTATGGGTTAACAACAACAATTGCATT
CATTTTATGTTTCAGGTTCAGGGGGAGATGTGGGAGGTTTTTTAAAGCAAGTAAAACCTCTACAAATGTG
GTAAAATCGATAAGGATCTTCCTAGAGCATGGCTACGTAGATAAGTAGCATGGCGGGTTAATCATTAACT
ACAAGGAACCCCTAGTGATGGAGTTGGCCACTCCCTCTCTGCGCGCTCGCTCGCTCACTGACTCGCTGCG
CTCGGTCGTTCGGCTGCGGCGAGCGGTATCAGCTCACTCAAAGGCGGTAATACGGTTATCCACAGAATCA
GGGGATAACGCAGGAAAGAACATGTGAGCAAAAGGCCAGCAAAAGGCCAGGAACCGTAAAAAGGCCGCGT
TGCTGGCGTTTTTCCATAGGCTCCGCCCCCCTGACGAGCATCACAAAAATCGACGCTCAAGTCAGAGGTG
GCGAAACCCGACAGGACTATAAAGATACCAGGCGTTTCCCCCTGGAAGCTCCCTCGTGCGCTCTCCTGTT
CCGACCCTGCCGCTTACCGGATACCTGTCCGCCTTTCTCCCTTCGGGAAGCGTGGCGCTTTCTCATAGCT
CACGCTGTAGGTATCTCAGTTCGGTGTAGGTCGTTCGCTCCAAGCTGGGCTGTGTGCACGAACCCCCCGT
TCAGCCCGACCGCTGCGCCTTATCCGGTAACTATCGTCTTGAGTCCAACCCGGTAAGACACGACTTATCG
CCACTGGCAGCAGCCACTGGTAACAGGATTAGCAGAGCGAGGTATGTAGGCGGTGCTACAGAGTTCTTGA
AGTGGTGGCCTAACTACGGCTACACTAGAAGAACAGTATTTGGTATCTGCGCTCTGCTGAAGCCAGTTAC
CTTCGGAAAAAGAGTTGGTAGCTCTTGATCCGGCAAACAAACCACCGCTGGTAGCGGTGGTTTTTTTGTT
TGCAAGCAGCAGATTACGCGCAGAAAAAAAGGATCTCAAGAAGATCCTTTGATCTTTTCTACGGGGTCTG
ACGCTCAGTGGAACGAAAACTCACGTTAAGGGATTTTGGTCATGAGATTATCAAAAAGGATCTTCACCTA
GATCCTTTTAAATTAAAAATGAAGTTTTAAATCAATCTAAAGTATATATGAGTAAACTTGGTCTGACAGT
TACCAATGCTTAATCAGTGAGGCACCTATCTCAGCGATCTGTCTATTTCGTTCATCCATAGTTGCCTGAC
TCCCCGTCGTGTAGATAACTACGATACGGGAGGGCTTACCATCTGGCCCCAGTGCTGCAATGATACCGCG
AGACCCACGCTCACCGGCTCCAGATTTATCAGCAATAAACCAGCCAGCCGGAAGGGCCGAGCGCAGAAGT
GGTCCTGCAACTTTATCCGCCTCCATCCAGTCTATTAATTGTTGCCGGGAAGCTAGAGTAAGTAGTTCGC
CAGTTAATAGTTTGCGCAACGTTGTTGCCATTGCTACAGGCATCGTGGTGTCACGCTCGTCGTTTGGTAT
GGCTTCATTCAGCTCCGGTTCCCAACGATCAAGGCGAGTTACATGATCCCCCATGTTGTGCAAAAAAGCG
GTTAGCTCCTTCGGTCCTCCGATCGTTGTCAGAAGTAAGTTGGCCGCAGTGTTATCACTCATGGTTATGG
CAGCACTGCATAATTCTCTTACTGTCATGCCATCCGTAAGATGCTTTTCTGTGACTGGTGAGTACTCAAC
CAAGTCATTCTGAGAATAGTGTATGCGGCGACCGAGTTGCTCTTGCCCGGCGTCAATACGGGATAATACC
GCGCCACATAGCAGAACTTTAAAAGTGCTCATCATTGGAAAACGTTCTTCGGGGCGAAAACTCTCAAGGA
TCTTACCGCTGTTGAGATCCAGTTCGATGTAACCCACTCGTGCACCCAACTGATCTTCAGCATCTTTTAC
TTTCACCAGCGTTTCTGGGTGAGCAAAAACAGGAAGGCAAAATGCCGCAAAAAAGGGAATAAGGGCGACA
CGGAAATGTTGAATACTCATACTCTTCCTTTTTCAATATTATTGAAGCATTTATCAGGGTTATTGTCTCA
TGAGCGGATACATATTTGAATGTATTTAGAAAAATAAACAAATAGGGGTTCCGCGCACATTTCCCCGAAA
AGTGCCACCTAAATTGTAAGCGTTAATATTTTGTTAAAATTCGCGTTAAATTTTTGTTAAATCAGCTCAT
TTTTTAACCAATAGGCCGAAATCGGCAAAATCCCTTATAAATCAAAAGAATAGACCGAGATAGGGT
[37 nt withheld, positions 4407-4443]
AAAGAACGTGGACTCCAACGTCAAAGG
[49 nt withheld, positions 4471-4519]
T
[91 nt withheld, positions 4521-4611]
G
[124 nt withheld, positions 4613-4736]
CCCATTCGCCATTCAGGCTGCGCAACTGTTGGGAAGGGCGATCGGTGCGGGCCTCTTCGCTATTACGCCA
