>Addgene plasmid #190864 | pAAV-CAG-EGFP barcode-0-SV40 polyA | depositor partial sequence | sequence record 369938 | EGFP
ATGGTGAGCAAGGGCGAGGAGCTGTTCACCGGGGTGGTGCCCATCCTGGTCGAGCTGGACGGCGACGTAA
ACGGCCACAAGTTCAGCGTGTCCGGCGAGGGCGAGGGCGATGCCACCTACGGCAAGCTGACCCTGAAGTT
CATCTGCACCACCGGCAAGCTGCCCGTGCCCTGGCCCACCCTCGTGACCACCCTGACCTACGGCGTGCAG
TGCTTCAGCCGCTACCCCGACCACATGAAGCAGCACGACTTCTTCAAGTCCGCCATGCCCGAAGGCTACG
TCCAGGAGCGCACCATCTTCTTCAAGGACGACGGCAACTACAAGACCCGCGCCGAGGTGAAGTTCGAGGG
CGACACCCTGGTGAACCGCATCGAGCTGAAGGGCATCGACTTCAAGGAGGACGGCAACATCCTGGGGCAC
AAGCTGGAGTACAACTACAACAGCCACAACGTCTATATCATGGCCGACAAGCAGAAGAACGGCATCAAGG
TGAACTTCAAGATCCGCCACAACATCGAGGACGGCAGCGTGCAGCTCGCCGACCACTACCAGCAGAACAC
CCCCATCGGCGACGGCCCCGTGCTGCTGCCCGACAACCACTACCTGAGCACCCAGTCCGCCCTGAGCAAA
GACCCCAACGAGAAGCGCGATCACATGGTCCTGCTGGAGTTCGTGACCGCCGCCGGGATCACTCTCGGCA
TGGACGAGCTGTACAAGTG
