>Addgene plasmid #190864 | pAAV-CAG-EGFP barcode-0-SV40 polyA | depositor partial sequence | sequence record 369939 | Barcode0
CTGCACCGACGCATT
